Addgene plasmid #83130: Hs.KRAS4b G12C
Purpose: Gateway ORF Entry clone of human KRAS4B [NM_004985.4 ] with stop codon (for native or N-terminal fusions), G12C mutation
Depositing lab: Dominic Esposito. Depositing organization: National Cancer Institute (NCI).
Backbone
  Vector backbone: pDonor-255
  Backbone size w/o insert (bp): 2693
  Vector type: Gateway Entry Clone
Growth in bacteria
  Bacterial resistance: Spectinomycin, 50 μg/mL
  Growth temperature: 37°C
  Growth strain: DH10B
  Copy number: High Copy
Gene/Insert
  Gene/Insert name: KRAS
  Species: H. sapiens (human)
  Insert size (bp): 567
  Mutation: G12C
  GenBank ID: NM_004985.4
  Entrez Gene: KRAS (a.k.a. 'C-K-RAS, C-K-RAS, CFC2, K-RAS2A, K-RAS2B, K-RAS4A, K-RAS4B, K-Ras, K-Ras 2, KI-RAS, KRAS1, KRAS2, NS, NS3, OES, RALD, RASK2, c-Ki-ras, c-Ki-ras2)
  Cloning method: Gateway Cloning
  Sequencing primers: 5′ M13F 23-mer (5'-CCCAGTCACGACGTTGTAAAACG); 3′ attLR 23-mer (5'-TAACATCAGAGATTTTGAGACAC)
Terms and licenses: Academic/Nonprofit Terms; Industry Terms: Not Available to Industry
How to cite: Hs.KRAS4b G12C was a gift from Dominic Esposito (Addgene plasmid # 83130 ; http://n2t.net/addgene:83130 ; RRID:Addgene_83130)
