[The description below was written by a language model from this plasmid's Addgene catalogue record and pLannotate feature annotations shown in this document.]
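Description:
Hs.KRAS4b G12C is a Gateway entry clone built on the pDonor-255 backbone (about 2.7 kb without insert; the full sequence record is 3,260 nt). It is a bacterial cloning plasmid rather than an expression vector. It replicates in E. coli from a high-copy ColE1/pUC-type origin and is selected with spectinomycin through an aadA (SmR) aminoglycoside adenylyltransferase gene. Annotated fragments of an integron Pc promoter and a gentamicin acetyltransferase gene lie just upstream of that marker. Short lacZα and lacI fragments are also annotated and appear to be backbone remnants. The rrnB T1 and T2 terminators are present as well; in Gateway donor-type backbones such terminators typically shield the cloning site from read-through transcription.

The payload is a 567 bp open reading frame encoding the human small GTPase KRAS, 4B splice isoform, carrying the G12C substitution. This is a well-known oncogenic codon 12 mutation. The ORF retains its stop codon, so according to the record it suits native expression or N-terminal fusions, but not C-terminal tagging. No promoter or tag for expressing the insert is annotated, as expected for an entry clone. The ORF is flanked by attL recombination sites, which LR Clonase uses to transfer the insert directionally into an attR-containing destination vector. The automated annotation labels the upstream site attL3 and the downstream one a fragment of attL2. The catalogue entry does not specify the att site identities, so this labelling should be treated with caution. The typical use is as a source clone for generating KRAS G12C expression constructs in whichever host or promoter context the chosen destination vector supplies.
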