Features (pLannotate 1.2.2; 11 found; start..end, strand, type, name):
     18..54      -  CDS            lacZα (fragment): LacZα fragment of β-galactosidase; lacZ fragment
     85..180     +  protein_bind   attL3: mutant version of attL; recombination site for the Gateway® LR reaction LR Clonase™
    186..752     +  CDS            K-Ras: human small GTPase proto-oncoprotein
    757..850     -  protein_bind   attL2 (fragment): mutant version of attL; recombination site for the Gateway® LR reaction LR Clonase™
    965..988     +  promoter       Pc promoter (fragment): intI1 (promoter lies within the coding sequence); class 1 integron promoter
   1164..1220    +  CDS            GmR (fragment): gentamycin acetyltransferase; aacC1; confers resistance to gentamycin
   1227..2018    +  CDS            SmR: aminoglycoside adenylyltransferase (Murphy, 1985); aadA; confers resistance to spectinomycin and streptomycin
   2111..2699    +  rep_origin     ori: high-copy-number ColE1/pMB1/pBR322/pUC origin of replication
   2882..2974    +  CDS            lacI (fragment): lac repressor; lacI; The lac repressor binds to the lac operator to inhibit transcription in E. coli. This inhibition can be relieved by adding lactose or isopropyl-β-D-thiogalactopyranoside (IPTG).
   3029..3056    -  terminator     rrnB T2 terminator: transcription terminator T2 from the E. coli rrnB gene
   3188..3231    +  terminator     rrnB T1 terminator: Escherichia coli rrnB; transcription terminator T1 from the E. coli rrnB gene
>Addgene plasmid #83130 | Hs.KRAS4b G12C | depositor full sequence | sequence record 158093 | Full Sequence
TTAACGCTAGCATGGATGTTTTCCCAGTCACGACGTTGTAAAACGACGGCCAGTCTTAAAATTCGAGCTC
GGTCCGAGGATCCGAAATAATGATTTTATTTTGACTGATAGTGACCTGTTCGTTGCAACAAATTGATAAG
CAATGCTTTTTTATAATGCCAACTTTGTACAAAAAAGTTGGCACCATGACTGAATATAAACTTGTGGTAG
TTGGAGCTTGTGGCGTAGGCAAGAGTGCCTTGACGATACAGCTAATTCAGAATCATTTTGTGGACGAATA
TGATCCAACAATAGAGGATTCCTACAGGAAGCAAGTAGTAATTGATGGAGAAACCTGTCTCTTGGATATT
CTCGACACAGCAGGTCAAGAGGAGTACAGTGCAATGAGGGACCAGTACATGAGGACTGGGGAGGGCTTTC
TTTGTGTATTTGCCATAAATAATACTAAATCATTTGAAGATATTCACCATTATAGAGAACAAATTAAAAG
AGTTAAGGACTCTGAAGATGTACCTATGGTCCTAGTAGGAAATAAATGTGATTTGCCTTCTAGAACAGTA
GACACAAAACAGGCTCAGGACTTAGCAAGAAGTTATGGAATTCCTTTTATTGAAACATCAGCAAAGACAA
GACAGGGTGTTGATGATGCCTTCTATACATTAGTTCGAGAAATTCGAAAACATAAAGAAAAGATGAGCAA
AGATGGTAAAAAGAAGAAAAAGAAGTCAAAGACAAAGTGTGTAATTATGTAATCAACTTTCTTGTACAAA
GTTGGCATTATAGGAAAGCATTGCTTATCAATTTGTTGCAACGAACAGGTCACTATCAGTCAAAATAAAA
TCATTATTTGCATGCAAGCTTAGATCCTCTAGACCAGCCAGGACAGAAATGCCTCGACTTCGCTGCTACC
CAAGGTTGCCGGGTGACGCACACCGTGGAAACGGATGAAGGCACGAACCCAGTGGACATAAGCCTGTTCG
GTTCGTAAGCTGTAATGCAAGTAGCGTATGCGCTCACGCAACTGGTCCAGAACCTTGACCGAACGCAGCG
GTGGTAACGGCGCAGTGGCGGTTTTCATGGCTTGTTATGACTGTTTTTTTGGGGTACAGTCTATGCCTCG
GGCATCCAAGCAGCAAGCGCGTTACGCCGTGGGTCGATGTTTGATGTTATGGAGCAGCAACGATGTTACG
CAGCAGGGCAGTCGCCCTAAAACAAAGTTAAACATTATGAGGGAAGCGGTGATCGCCGAAGTATCGACTC
AACTATCAGAGGTAGTTGGCGTCATCGAGCGCCATCTCGAACCGACGTTGCTGGCCGTACATTTGTACGG
CTCCGCAGTGGATGGCGGCCTGAAGCCACACAGTGATATTGATTTGCTGGTTACGGTGACCGTAAGGCTT
GATGAAACAACGCGGCGAGCTTTGATCAACGACCTTTTGGAAACTTCGGCTTCCCCTGGAGAGAGCGAGA
TTCTCCGCGCTGTAGAAGTCACCATTGTTGTGCACGACGACATCATTCCGTGGCGTTATCCAGCTAAGCG
CGAACTGCAATTTGGAGAATGGCAGCGCAATGACATTCTTGCAGGTATCTTCGAGCCAGCCACGATCGAC
ATTGATCTGGCTATCTTGCTGACAAAAGCAAGAGAACATAGCGTTGCCTTGGTAGGTCCAGCGGCGGAGG
AACTCTTTGATCCGGTTCCTGAACAGGATCTATTTGAGGCGCTAAATGAAACCTTAACGCTATGGAACTC
GCCGCCCGACTGGGCTGGCGATGAGCGAAATGTAGTGCTTACGTTGTCCCGCATTTGGTACAGCGCAGTA
ACCGGCAAAATCGCGCCGAAGGATGTCGCTGCCGACTGGGCAATGGAGCGCCTGCCGGCCCAGTATCAGC
CCGTCATACTTGAAGCTAGACAGGCTTATCTTGGACAAGAAGAAGATCGCTTGGCCTCGCGCGCAGATCA
GTTGGAAGAATTTGTCCACTACGTGAAAGGCGAGATCACCAAGGTAGTCGGCAAATAACCCTCGAGCCAC
CCATGACCAAAATCCCTTAACGTGAGTTACGCGTCGTTCCACTGAGCGTCAGACCCCGTAGAAAAGATCA
AAGGATCTTCTTGAGATCCTTTTTTTCTGCGCGTAATCTGCTGCTTGCAAACAAAAAAACCACCGCTACC
AGCGGTGGTTTGTTTGCCGGATCAAGAGCTACCAACTCTTTTTCCGAAGGTAACTGGCTTCAGCAGAGCG
CAGATACCAAATACTGTCCTTCTAGTGTAGCCGTAGTTAGGCCACCACTTCAAGAACTCTGTAGCACCGC
CTACATACCTCGCTCTGCTAATCCTGTTACCAGTGGCTGCTGCCAGTGGCGATAAGTCGTGTCTTACCGG
GTTGGACTCAAGACGATAGTTACCGGATAAGGCGCAGCGGTCGGGCTGAACGGGGGGTTCGTGCACACAG
CCCAGCTTGGAGCGAACGACCTACACCGAACTGAGATACCTACAGCGTGAGCATTGAGAAAGCGCCACGC
TTCCCGAAGGGAGAAAGGCGGACAGGTATCCGGTAAGCGGCAGGGTCGGAACAGGAGAGCGCACGAGGGA
GCTTCCAGGGGGAAACGCCTGGTATCTTTATAGTCCTGTCGGGTTTCGCCACCTCTGACTTGAGCGTCGA
TTTTTGTGATGCTCGTCAGGGGGGCGGAGCCTATGGAAAAACGCCAGCAACGCGGCCTTTTTACGGTTCC
TGGCCTTTTGCTGGCCTTTTGCTCACATGTTCTTTCCTGCGTTATCCCCTGATTCTGTGGATAACCGTAT
TACCGCCTTTGAGTGAGCTGATACCGCTCGCCGCAGCCGAACGACCGAGCGCAGCGAGTCAGTGAGCGAG
GAAGCGGAAGAGCGCCCAATACGCAAACCGCCTCTCCCCGCGCGTTGGCCGATTCATTAATGCAGCTGGC
ACGACAGGTTTCCCGACTGGAAAGCGGGCAGTGAGCGCAACGCAATTAATACGCGTACCGCTAGCCAGGA
AGAGTTTGTAGAAACGCAAAAAGGCCATCCGTCAGGATGGCCTTCTGCTTAGTTTGATGCCTGGCAGTTT
ATGGCGGGCGTCCTGCCCGCCACCCTCCGGGCCGTTGCTTCACAACGTTCAAATCCGCTCCCGGCGGATT
TGTCCTACTCAGGAGAGCGTTCACCGACAAACAACAGATAAAACGAAAGGCCCAGTCTTCCGACTGAGCC
TTTCGTTTTATTTGATGCCTGGCAGTTCCCTACTCTCGCG
