>Addgene plasmid #83130 | Hs.KRAS4b G12C | addgene partial sequence | sequence record 159001 | M13pUC-Fwd 5'-CCCAGTCACGACGTTGTAAAACG-3'
TCGAGCTCGGTCCGAGGATCCGAAATAATGATTTTATTTTGACTGATAGTGACCTGTTCGTTGCAACAAA
TTGATAAGCAATGCTTTTTTATAATGCCAACTTTGTACAAAAAAGTTGGCACCATGACTGAATATAAACT
TGTGGTAGTTGGAGCTTGTGGCGTAGGCAAGAGTGCCTTGACGATACAGCTAATTCAGAATCATTTTGTG
GACGAATATGATCCAACAATAGAGGATTCCTACAGGAAGCAAGTAGTAATTGATGGAGAAACCTGTCTCT
TGGATATTCTCGACACAGCAGGTCAAGAGGAGTACAGTGCAATGAGGGACCAGTACATGAGGACTGGGGA
GGGCTTTCTTTGTGTATTTGCCATAAATAATACTAAATCATTTGAAGATATTCACCATTATAGAGAACAA
ATTAAAAGAGTTAAGGACTCTGAAGATGTACCTATGGTCCTAGTAGGAAATAAATGTGATTTGCCTTCTA
GAACAGTAGACACAAAACAGGCTCAGGACTTAGCAAGAAGTTATGGAATTCCTTTTATTGAAACATCAGC
AAAGACAAGACAGGGTGTTGATGATGCCTTCTATACATTAGTTCGAGAAATTCGAAAACATAAAGAAAAG
ATGAGCAAAGATGGTAAAAAGAAGAAAAAGAAGTCAAAGACAAAGTGTGTAATTATGTAATCAACTTTCT
TGTACAAAGTTGGCATTATAGGAAAGCATTGCTTATCAATTTGTTGCAACGAACAGGTCACTATCAGTCA
AAATAAAATCATTATTTGCATGCAAGCTTA
